>Addgene plasmid #132242 | pDONR221_SLC6A1 | addgene full sequence | sequence record 264203 | Addgene NGS Result
CTTTCCTGCGTTATCCCCTGATTCTGTGGATAACCGTATTACCGCCTTTGAGTGAGCTGATACCGCTCGC
CGCAGCCGAACGACCGAGCGCAGCGAGTCAGTGAGCGAGGAAGCGGAAGAGCGCCCAATACGCAAACCGC
CTCTCCCCGCGCGTTGGCCGATTCATTAATGCAGCTGGCACGACAGGTTTCCCGACTGGAAAGCGGGCAG
TGAGCGCAACGCAATTAATACGCGTACCGCTAGCCAGGAAGAGTTTGTAGAAACGCAAAAAGGCCATCCG
TCAGGATGGCCTTCTGCTTAGTTTGATGCCTGGCAGTTTATGGCGGGCGTCCTGCCCGCCACCCTCCGGG
CCGTTGCTTCACAACGTTCAAATCCGCTCCCGGCGGATTTGTCCTACTCAGGAGAGCGTTCACCGACAAA
CAACAGATAAAACGAAAGGCCCAGTCTTCCGACTGAGCCTTTCGTTTTATTTGATGCCTGGCAGTTCCCT
ACTCTCGCGTTAACGCTAGCATGGATGTTTTCCCAGTCACGACGTTGTAAAACGACGGCCAGTCTTAAGC
TCGGGCCCCAAATAATGATTTTATTTTGACTGATAGTGACCTGTTCGTTGCAACACATTGATGAGCAATG
CTTTTTTATAATGCCAACTTTGTACAAAAAAGCAGGCTCCACCATGGCCACAAACGGCTCCAAGGTGGCC
GACGGCCAGATCTCCACCGAGGTGTCTGAGGCCCCTGTGGCCAATGATAAGCCAAAGACACTGGTGGTGA
AGGTGCAGAAGAAGGCAGCAGACCTGCCTGACAGGGATACCTGGAAGGGCAGATTCGATTTTCTGATGTC
TTGCGTGGGATACGCAATCGGACTGGGAAACGTGTGGCGGTTCCCATACCTGTGCGGCAAGAATGGCGGC
GGCGCCTTTCTGATCCCTTACTTCCTGACACTGATCTTTGCCGGCGTGCCACTGTTTCTGCTGGAGTGCA
GCCTGGGCCAGTATACCTCCATCGGAGGACTGGGCGTGTGGAAGCTGGCACCCATGTTCAAGGGAGTGGG
ACTGGCAGCAGCCGTGCTGTCCTTTTGGCTGAACATCTACTATATCGTGATCATCTCTTGGGCCATCTAC
TATCTGTACAATAGCTTCACCACAACCCTGCCATGGAAGCAGTGCGACAACCCCTGGAATACAGATAGGT
GTTTCTCCAACTATTCTATGGTGAACACAACCAATATGACAAGCGCCGTGGTGGAGTTTTGGGAGAGGAA
TATGCACCAGATGACCGACGGCCTGGATAAGCCAGGACAGATCAGGTGGCCTCTGGCAATCACCCTGGCC
ATCGCCTGGATCCTGGTGTACTTCTGCATCTGGAAGGGCGTGGGCTGGACAGGCAAGGTGGTGTATTTTT
CCGCCACCTACCCTTATATCATGCTGATCATCCTGTTCTTTAGGGGAGTGACACTGCCAGGAGCAAAGGA
GGGCATCCTGTTCTACATCACCCCTAACTTTAGAAAGCTGTCCGACTCTGAAGTGTGGCTGGATGCCGCC
ACCCAGATCTTCTTTTCCTATGGACTGGGACTGGGATCTCTGATCGCCCTGGGAAGCTACAACTCCTTCC
ACAACAACGTGTACAGGGACTCTATCATCGTGTGCTGTATCAATTCTTGTACAAGCATGTTCGCCGGCTT
TGTGATCTTCAGCATCGTGGGCTTCATGGCCCACGTGACCAAGCGCAGCATCGCAGATGTGGCAGCATCC
GGACCAGGACTGGCCTTTCTGGCATACCCTGAGGCAGTGACCCAGCTGCCCATCTCCCCTCTGTGGGCCA
TCCTGTTCTTTTCTATGCTGCTGATGCTGGGCATCGACAGCCAGTTCTGCACAGTGGAGGGCTTTATCAC
CGCCCTGGTGGATGAGTATCCCAGGCTGCTGCGCAACCGGAGAGAGCTGTTCATCGCCGCCGTGTGCATC
ATCTCTTACCTGATCGGCCTGAGCAATATCACACAGGGCGGCATCTACGTGTTCAAGCTGTTCGACTACT
ATAGCGCCTCCGGCATGTCCCTGCTGTTCCTGGTGTTCTTTGAGTGCGTGAGCATCAGCTGGTTCTACGG
CGTGAACAGGTTTTATGATAATATCCAGGAGATGGTGGGCTCCCGCCCATGCATCTGGTGGAAGCTGTGC
TGGTCTTTCTTTACCCCCATCATCGTGGCCGGCGTGTTCATCTTTAGCGCCGTGCAGATGACACCACTGA
CCATGGGCAACTACGTGTTCCCAAAGTGGGGACAGGGAGTGGGATGGCTGATGGCACTGAGCTCCATGGT
GCTGATCCCCGGCTACATGGCCTATATGTTTCTGACACTGAAGGGCAGCCTGAAGCAGCGGATCCAGGTC
ATGGTGCAGCCTTCCGAGGACATCGTGAGACCAGAGAATGGACCAGAGCAGCCACAGGCAGGATCTAGCA
CCAGCAAGGAGGCCTACATCGACCCAGCTTTCTTGTACAAAGTTGGCATTATAAGAAAGCATTGCTTATC
AATTTGTTGCAACGAACAGGTCACTATCAGTCAAAATAAAATCATTATTTGCCATCCAGCTGATATCCCC
TATAGTGAGTCGTATTACATGGTCATAGCTGTTTCCTGGCAGCTCTGGCCCGTGTCTCAAAATCTCTGAT
GTTACATTGCACAAGATAAAAATATATCATCATGAACAATAAAACTGTCTGCTTACATAAACAGTAATAC
AAGGGGTGTTATGAGCCATATTCAACGGGAAACGTCGAGGCCGCGATTAAATTCCAACATGGATGCTGAT
TTATATGGGTATAAATGGGCTCGCGATAATGTCGGGCAATCAGGTGCGACAATCTATCGCTTGTATGGGA
AGCCCGATGCGCCAGAGTTGTTTCTGAAACATGGCAAAGGTAGCGTTGCCAATGATGTTACAGATGAGAT
GGTCAGACTAAACTGGCTGACGGAATTTATGCCTCTTCCGACCATCAAGCATTTTATCCGTACTCCTGAT
GATGCATGGTTACTCACCACTGCGATCCCCGGAAAAACAGCATTCCAGGTATTAGAAGAATATCCTGATT
CAGGTGAAAATATTGTTGATGCGCTGGCAGTGTTCCTGCGCCGGTTGCATTCGATTCCTGTTTGTAATTG
TCCTTTTAACAGCGATCGCGTATTTCGTCTCGCTCAGGCGCAATCACGAATGAATAACGGTTTGGTTGAT
GCGAGTGATTTTGATGACGAGCGTAATGGCTGGCCTGTTGAACAAGTCTGGAAAGAAATGCATAAACTTT
TGCCATTCTCACCGGATTCAGTCGTCACTCATGGTGATTTCTCACTTGATAACCTTATTTTTGACGAGGG
GAAATTAATAGGTTGTATTGATGTTGGACGAGTCGGAATCGCAGACCGATACCAGGATCTTGCCATCCTA
TGGAACTGCCTCGGTGAGTTTTCTCCTTCATTACAGAAACGGCTTTTTCAAAAATATGGTATTGATAATC
CTGATATGAATAAATTGCAGTTTCATTTGATGCTCGATGAGTTTTTCTAATCAGAATTGGTTAATTGGTT
GTAACACTGGCAGAGCATTACGCTGACTTGACGGGACGGCGCAAGCTCATGACCAAAATCCCTTAACGTG
AGTTACGCGTCGTTCCACTGAGCGTCAGACCCCGTAGAAAAGATCAAAGGATCTTCTTGAGATCCTTTTT
TTCTGCGCGTAATCTGCTGCTTGCAAACAAAAAAACCACCGCTACCAGCGGTGGTTTGTTTGCCGGATCA
AGAGCTACCAACTCTTTTTCCGAAGGTAACTGGCTTCAGCAGAGCGCAGATACCAAATACTGTTCTTCTA
GTGTAGCCGTAGTTAGGCCACCACTTCAAGAACTCTGTAGCACCGCCTACATACCTCGCTCTGCTAATCC
TGTTACCAGTGGCTGCTGCCAGTGGCGATAAGTCGTGTCTTACCGGGTTGGACTCAAGACGATAGTTACC
GGATAAGGCGCAGCGGTCGGGCTGAACGGGGGGTTCGTGCACACAGCCCAGCTTGGAGCGAACGACCTAC
ACCGAACTGAGATACCTACAGCGTGAGCTATGAGAAAGCGCCACGCTTCCCGAAGGGAGAAAGGCGGACA
GGTATCCGGTAAGCGGCAGGGTCGGAACAGGAGAGCGCACGAGGGAGCTTCCAGGGGGAAACGCCTGGTA
TCTTTATAGTCCTGTCGGGTTTCGCCACCTCTGACTTGAGCGTCGATTTTTGTGATGCTCGTCAGGGGGG
CGGAGCCTATGGAAAAACGCCAGCAACGCGGCCTTTTTACGGTTCCTGGCCTTTTGCTGGCCTTTTGCTC
ACATGTT
Features (pLannotate 1.2.2; 10 found; start..end, strand, type, name):
    121..213     +  CDS            lacI (fragment): lac repressor; lacI; The lac repressor binds to the lac operator to inhibit transcription in E. coli. This inhibition can be relieved by adding lactose or isopropyl-β-D-thiogalactopyranoside (IPTG).
    268..295     -  terminator     rrnB T2 terminator: transcription terminator T2 from the E. coli rrnB gene
    427..470     +  terminator     rrnB T1 terminator: Escherichia coli rrnB; transcription terminator T1 from the E. coli rrnB gene
    517..553     -  CDS            lacZα (fragment): LacZα fragment of β-galactosidase; lacZ fragment
    569..668     +  protein_bind   attL1: mutant version of attL; recombination site for the Gateway® LR reaction LR Clonase™
    674..2470    +  CDS            SLC6A1: SC6A1_HUMAN - Also known as GABATR, GABT1, GAT1. Experimental evidence at protein level: Swiss-Prot protein existence level 1. Terminates the action of GABA by its high affinity sodium- dependent reuptake into presynaptic terminals. From Homo sapiens (Human).
   2472..2571    -  protein_bind   attL2: mutant version of attL; recombination site for the Gateway® LR reaction LR Clonase™
   2589..2607    -  promoter       T7 promoter: promoter for bacteriophage T7 RNA polymerase
   2741..3550    +  CDS            KanR: aminoglycoside phosphotransferase; aph(3')-Ia; confers resistance to kanamycin in bacteria or G418 (Geneticin®) in eukaryotes
   3697..4285    +  rep_origin     ori: high-copy-number ColE1/pMB1/pBR322/pUC origin of replication
