[The description below was written by a language model from this plasmid's Addgene catalogue record and pLannotate feature annotations shown in this document.]
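Description:
pDONR221_SLC6A1 is a Gateway entry clone built on the pDONR221 backbone, carrying a codon-optimized open reading frame for human SLC6A1 (also known as GAT1, GABATR or GABATHG). SLC6A1 encodes the sodium-dependent GABA transporter that ends GABA signalling by taking the neurotransmitter back up into presynaptic terminals. The sequenced plasmid is 4,347 nt. It is maintained in E. coli at high copy through a ColE1/pUC-type origin and selected with kanamycin via an aminoglycoside phosphotransferase (KanR) gene.

The 1,797 bp SLC6A1 coding sequence sits between attL1 and attL2 sites, the recombination sites used in the Gateway LR reaction. LR Clonase exchanges the attL-flanked ORF into any attR-containing destination vector, preserving orientation. Upstream of attL1 lie the rrnB T1 and T2 transcription terminators, which shield the insert from read-through transcription in bacteria. A T7 promoter lies just beyond attL2, on the reverse strand and pointing back toward the insert. Short annotated lacI and lacZα fragments are backbone remnants rather than functional genes, and M13 forward and reverse primer sites flank the cassette for sequence verification. No tags are annotated on the ORF.

Although the catalogue lists the vector type as mammalian expression, the feature table shows no eukaryotic promoter or polyadenylation signal, so the plasmid does not appear able to drive expression in mammalian cells itself. It serves as a donor for subcloning the ORF into custom expression vectors. It belongs to a consortium-generated collection of solute carrier (SLC) transporter clones made to support the study of these transporters and drug discovery against them.
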