Addgene plasmid #132242: pDONR221_SLC6A1
Purpose: Gateway entry clone with codon-optimized ORF sequence for subcloning into custom expression vectors
Depositing lab: RESOLUTE Consortium & Giulio Superti-Furga. Depositing organization: CeMM Research Center for Molecular Medicine. Publication: The RESOLUTE consortium: unlocking SLC transporters for drug discovery. Superti-Furga G, Lackner D, Wiedmer T, Ingles-Prieto A, Barbosa B, Girardi E, Goldmann U, Gurtl B, Klavins K, Klimek C, Lindinger S, Lineiro-Retes E, Muller AC, Onstein S, Redinger G, Reil D, Sedlyarov V, Wolf G, Crawford M, Everley R, ... Steppan CM. Nat Rev Drug Discov. 2020 Jul;19(7):429-430. doi: 10.1038/d41573-020-00056-6. PubMed 32265506.
Backbone
  Vector backbone: pDONR221
  Backbone manufacturer: Thermo Fisher Scientific
  Backbone size w/o insert (bp): 2550
  Vector type: Mammalian Expression
Growth in bacteria
  Bacterial resistance: Kanamycin, 50 μg/mL
  Growth temperature: 37°C
  Growth strain: Stbl3
  Copy number: High Copy
Gene/Insert
  Gene/Insert name: SLC6A1 (alt name: GAT1, GABATR, GABATHG)
  Species: H. sapiens (human)
  Insert size (bp): 1797
  Entrez Gene: SLC6A1 (a.k.a. GABATHG, GABATR, GAT1, MAE, hGAT-1)
  Cloning method: Gateway Cloning
  Sequencing primers: 5′ M13-fwd; 3′ M13-rev
Terms and licenses: Academic/Nonprofit Terms; Industry Terms
Depositor comments: For more information on the full Resolute plasmid collection, please see www.addgene.org/depositor-collections/re-solute/. Please provide your feedback on this plasmid to the RESOLUTE consortium by filling out their RESOLUTE repository feedback form: https://forms.office.com/Pages/ResponsePage.aspx?id=0e05yklzmkS7rjFGQL4N7z4feCLQvEJAmVcOCM_u885UN1JJRko0Ukg4TVQwNTZLOUxPQVJWT1NHUCQlQCN0PWcu
How to cite: pDONR221_SLC6A1 was a gift from RESOLUTE Consortium & Giulio Superti-Furga (Addgene plasmid # 132242 ; http://n2t.net/addgene:132242 ; RRID:Addgene_132242)
