>Addgene plasmid #132242 | pDONR221_SLC6A1 | depositor partial sequence | sequence record 253884 | Codon-optimized ORF of SLC6A1
ATGGCCACAAACGGCTCCAAGGTGGCCGACGGCCAGATCTCCACCGAGGTGTCTGAGGCCCCTGTGGCCA
ATGATAAGCCAAAGACACTGGTGGTGAAGGTGCAGAAGAAGGCAGCAGACCTGCCTGACAGGGATACCTG
GAAGGGCAGATTCGATTTTCTGATGTCTTGCGTGGGATACGCAATCGGACTGGGAAACGTGTGGCGGTTC
CCATACCTGTGCGGCAAGAATGGCGGCGGCGCCTTTCTGATCCCTTACTTCCTGACACTGATCTTTGCCG
GCGTGCCACTGTTTCTGCTGGAGTGCAGCCTGGGCCAGTATACCTCCATCGGAGGACTGGGCGTGTGGAA
GCTGGCACCCATGTTCAAGGGAGTGGGACTGGCAGCAGCCGTGCTGTCCTTTTGGCTGAACATCTACTAT
ATCGTGATCATCTCTTGGGCCATCTACTATCTGTACAATAGCTTCACCACAACCCTGCCATGGAAGCAGT
GCGACAACCCCTGGAATACAGATAGGTGTTTCTCCAACTATTCTATGGTGAACACAACCAATATGACAAG
CGCCGTGGTGGAGTTTTGGGAGAGGAATATGCACCAGATGACCGACGGCCTGGATAAGCCAGGACAGATC
AGGTGGCCTCTGGCAATCACCCTGGCCATCGCCTGGATCCTGGTGTACTTCTGCATCTGGAAGGGCGTGG
GCTGGACAGGCAAGGTGGTGTATTTTTCCGCCACCTACCCTTATATCATGCTGATCATCCTGTTCTTTAG
GGGAGTGACACTGCCAGGAGCAAAGGAGGGCATCCTGTTCTACATCACCCCTAACTTTAGAAAGCTGTCC
GACTCTGAAGTGTGGCTGGATGCCGCCACCCAGATCTTCTTTTCCTATGGACTGGGACTGGGATCTCTGA
TCGCCCTGGGAAGCTACAACTCCTTCCACAACAACGTGTACAGGGACTCTATCATCGTGTGCTGTATCAA
TTCTTGTACAAGCATGTTCGCCGGCTTTGTGATCTTCAGCATCGTGGGCTTCATGGCCCACGTGACCAAG
CGCAGCATCGCAGATGTGGCAGCATCCGGACCAGGACTGGCCTTTCTGGCATACCCTGAGGCAGTGACCC
AGCTGCCCATCTCCCCTCTGTGGGCCATCCTGTTCTTTTCTATGCTGCTGATGCTGGGCATCGACAGCCA
GTTCTGCACAGTGGAGGGCTTTATCACCGCCCTGGTGGATGAGTATCCCAGGCTGCTGCGCAACCGGAGA
GAGCTGTTCATCGCCGCCGTGTGCATCATCTCTTACCTGATCGGCCTGAGCAATATCACACAGGGCGGCA
TCTACGTGTTCAAGCTGTTCGACTACTATAGCGCCTCCGGCATGTCCCTGCTGTTCCTGGTGTTCTTTGA
GTGCGTGAGCATCAGCTGGTTCTACGGCGTGAACAGGTTTTATGATAATATCCAGGAGATGGTGGGCTCC
CGCCCATGCATCTGGTGGAAGCTGTGCTGGTCTTTCTTTACCCCCATCATCGTGGCCGGCGTGTTCATCT
TTAGCGCCGTGCAGATGACACCACTGACCATGGGCAACTACGTGTTCCCAAAGTGGGGACAGGGAGTGGG
ATGGCTGATGGCACTGAGCTCCATGGTGCTGATCCCCGGCTACATGGCCTATATGTTTCTGACACTGAAG
GGCAGCCTGAAGCAGCGGATCCAGGTCATGGTGCAGCCTTCCGAGGACATCGTGAGACCAGAGAATGGAC
CAGAGCAGCCACAGGCAGGATCTAGCACCAGCAAGGAGGCCTACATC
